Addgene plasmid #207221: pFUW-TetO-Mef2c
Purpose: doxycycline-inducible expression of Mouse Mef2c in mammalian cells
Depositing lab: Filipe Pereira. Depositing organization: Center for Neuroscience and Cell Biology, University of Coimbra. Publication: Anchored screening identifies transcription factor blueprints underlying dendritic cell diversity and subset-specific anti-tumor immunity. Henriques-Oliveira L, Altman AR, Kurochkin I, Ascic E, Halitzki E, Matei A, Pértiga-Cabral D, Ulmert I, Holst S, Nair MS, Cunha PP, Park S, Vergani S, Kharas MG, Yuan J, Lahl K, Rosa FF, Pires CF, Pereira C-F. Immunity. 58, 1-20. October 2025. 10.1016/j.immuni.2025.08.001.
Backbone
  Vector backbone: pFUW-TetO
  Vector type: Mammalian Expression, Lentiviral
Growth in bacteria
  Bacterial resistance: Ampicillin, 100 μg/mL
  Growth temperature: 37°C
  Growth strain: NEB Stable
  Copy number: High Copy
Gene/Insert
  Gene/Insert name: pFUW-TetO-Mef2c
  Species: M. musculus (mouse)
  Insert size (bp): 1400
  Promoter: CMV
  Cloning method: Restriction Enzyme; 5′ cloning site NheI (unknown if destroyed); 3′ cloning site BstBI (unknown if destroyed)
  Sequencing primers: 5′ TCCACGCTGTTTTGACCTCC
Terms and licenses: Academic/Nonprofit Terms; Industry Terms: Not Available to Industry
How to cite: pFUW-TetO-Mef2c was a gift from Filipe Pereira (Addgene plasmid # 207221 ; http://n2t.net/addgene:207221 ; RRID:Addgene_207221)
