[The description below was written by a language model from this plasmid's Addgene catalogue record and pLannotate feature annotations shown in this document.]
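Description:
pFUW-TetO-Mef2c is a 9.7 kb HIV-1-derived lentiviral transfer plasmid built on the pFUW-TetO backbone for doxycycline-inducible expression of mouse Mef2c in mammalian cells. In bacteria it is maintained through a high-copy ColE1/pUC-type origin and selected with ampicillin via the β-lactamase gene. The backbone also carries an f1 origin and, outside the viral unit, an SV40/EM7-driven bleomycin/Zeocin resistance cassette with an SV40 polyadenylation signal.

A CMV enhancer/promoter sits upstream of a truncated 5' LTR and drives transcription of the viral genomic RNA in packaging cells. This is followed by the Ψ packaging signal with a gag fragment, the Rev response element for Rev-dependent nuclear export, and the cPPT/CTS. The internal expression cassette consists of a tetracycline response element with tetO repeats fused to a minimal CMV promoter. This is presumably the "CMV" promoter listed in the catalogue entry. It controls the Mef2c coding sequence of roughly 1.3–1.4 kb, which was cloned between NheI and BstBI sites, and no epitope tag or reporter is annotated. A WPRE downstream enhances transcript stability and expression, and the unit ends in a second truncated LTR followed by a bGH polyadenylation signal.

The plasmid encodes no tetracycline transactivator, so induction requires one such as rtTA to be supplied separately, and the integrated provirus carries no mammalian selection marker. MEF2C is a MEF2-box-binding transcription activator. The associated publication concerns screening transcription factors that underlie dendritic cell diversity, consistent with use of this vector for enforced, inducible transcription factor expression in cell-fate studies.
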