Features (pLannotate 1.2.2; 31 found; start..end, strand, type, name):
     27..406     +  enhancer       CMV enhancer: human cytomegalovirus immediate early enhancer
    407..606     +  promoter       CMV promoter: human cytomegalovirus (CMV) immediate early promoter
    624..804     +  LTR            5' LTR (truncated): truncated 5' long terminal repeat (LTR) from HIV-1
    851..976     +  misc_feature   HIV-1 Ψ: packaging signal of human immunodeficiency virus type 1
    960..1323    +  CDS            HIV-1 gag (fragment): gag protein from human immunodeficiency virus 1; gag
   1469..1702    +  misc_feature   RRE: The Rev response element (RRE) of HIV-1 allows for Rev-dependent mRNA export from the nucleus to the cytoplasm.
   2079..2179    +  CDS            Rev (fragment): human immunodeficiency virus 1 (HIV-1) Rev protein; rev; enhances nuclear export of unspliced and incompletely spliced viral mRNAs
   2229..2346    +  misc_feature   cPPT/CTS: central polypurine tract and central termination sequence of HIV-1
   2403..2646    +  protein_bind   tetracycline response element (fragment): contains seven copies of the tetracycline operator tetO tetracycline repressor TetR
   2664..2702    +  promoter       minimal CMV promoter: human cytomegalovirus (CMV) immediate early promoter
   2820..4121    +  CDS            Mef2c (fragment): MEF2C_MOUSE - Experimental evidence at protein level: Swiss-Prot protein existence level 1. Transcription activator which binds specifically to the MEF2 element present in the regulatory regions of many muscle-specific genes. Controls cardiac morphogenesis and myogenesis, and is also involved in vascular development. Enhances transcriptional activation mediated by SOX18 (PubMed:11554755). May also be involved in neurogenesis and in the development of cortical architecture. Isoforms that lack the repressor domain are more active than isoform 1 (By similarity). Plays an essential role in hippoca
   4131..4149    +  misc_feature   MCS (fragment): pBluescript multiple cloning site
   4149..4737    +  misc_feature   WPRE: woodchuck hepatitis virus posttranscriptional regulatory element
   4674..5255    +  CDS            nef (fragment): NEF_HV1H2 - Experimental evidence at protein level: Swiss-Prot protein existence level 1. Extracellular Nef protein targets CD4(+) T-lymphocytes for apoptosis by interacting with CXCR4 surface receptors. From Human immunodeficiency virus type 1 group M subtype B (isolate HXB2) (HIV-1).
   5262..5442    +  LTR            5' LTR (truncated): truncated 5' long terminal repeat (LTR) from HIV-1
   5474..5698    +  polyA_signal   bGH poly(A) signal: bovine growth hormone polyadenylation signal
   5702..5723    +  promoter       SV40 promoter (fragment): SV40 enhancer and early promoter
   5744..6172    +  rep_origin     f1 ori (sequence partly withheld): f1 bacteriophage origin of replication; arrow indicates direction of (+) strand synthesis
   6186..6515    +  promoter       SV40 promoter: SV40 enhancer and early promoter
   6563..6610    +  promoter       EM7 promoter: synthetic bacterial promoter&nbsp
   6629..7003    +  CDS            BleoR: antibiotic-binding protein; Sh ble from Streptoalloteichus hindustanus; confers resistance to bleomycin, phleomycin, and Zeocin™
   7013..7138    +  CDS            ble (fragment): BLE_KLEPN - Experimental evidence at protein level: Swiss-Prot protein existence level 1. Binding protein with a strong affinity to the bleomycin family of antibiotics. Binds to CL990; an antimitotic-antibiotic compound. From Klebsiella pneumoniae.
   7133..7254    +  polyA_signal   SV40 poly(A) signal: SV40 polyadenylation signal
   7327..7343    -  protein_bind   lac operator: The lac repressor binds to the lac operator to inhibit transcription in E. coli. This inhibition can be relieved by adding lactose or isopropyl-β-D-thiogalactopyranoside (IPTG). lac repressor encoded by lacI
   7351..7381    -  promoter       lac promoter: promoter for the E. coli lac operon
   7396..7417    -  protein_bind   CAP binding site: CAP binding activates transcription in the presence of cAMP. E. coli catabolite activator protein
   7430..7522    -  CDS            lacI (fragment): lac repressor; lacI; The lac repressor binds to the lac operator to inhibit transcription in E. coli. This inhibition can be relieved by adding lactose or isopropyl-β-D-thiogalactopyranoside (IPTG).
   7705..8293    -  rep_origin     ori: high-copy-number ColE1/pMB1/pBR322/pUC origin of replication
   8464..9324    -  CDS            AmpR: β-lactamase; bla; confers resistance to ampicillin, carbenicillin, and related antibiotics
   9325..9429    -  promoter       AmpR promoter: bla
   9488..9540    -  misc_feature   bom (fragment): basis of mobility region from pBR322
>Addgene plasmid #207221 | pFUW-TetO-Mef2c | addgene full sequence | sequence record 412312 | Addgene NGS Result
CGATGTACGGGCCAGATATACGCGTTGACATTGATTATTGACTAGTTATTAATAGTAATCAATTACGGGG
TCATTAGTTCATAGCCCATATATGGAGTTCCGCGTTACATAACTTACGGTAAATGGCCCGCCTGGCTGAC
CGCCCAACGACCCCCGCCCATTGACGTCAATAATGACGTATGTTCCCATAGTAACGCCAATAGGGACTTT
CCATTGACGTCAATGGGTGGAGTATTTACGGTAAACTGCCCACTTGGCAGTACATCAAGTGTATCATATG
CCAAGTACGCCCCCTATTGACGTCAATGACGGTAAATGGCCCGCCTGGCATTATGCCCAGTACATGACCT
TATGGGACTTTCCTACTTGGCAGTACATCTACGTATTAGTCATCGCTATTACCATGGTGATGCGGTTTTG
GCAGTACATCAATGGGCGTGGATAGCGGTTTGACTCACGGGGATTTCCAAGTCTCCACCCCATTGACGTC
AATGGGAGTTTGTTTTGGCACCAAAATCAACGGGACTTTCCAAAATGTCGTAACAACTCCGCCCCATTGA
CGCAAATGGGCGGTAGGCGTGTACGGTGGGAGGTCTATATAAGCAGCGCGTTTTGCCTGTACTGGGTCTC
TCTGGTTAGACCAGATCTGAGCCTGGGAGCTCTCTGGCTAACTAGGGAACCCACTGCTTAAGCCTCAATA
AAGCTTGCCTTGAGTGCTTCAAGTAGTGTGTGCCCGTCTGTTGTGTGACTCTGGTAACTAGAGATCCCTC
AGACCCTTTTAGTCAGTGTGGAAAATCTCTAGCAGTGGCGCCCGAACAGGGACTTGAAAGCGAAAGGGAA
ACCAGAGGAGCTCTCTCGACGCAGGACTCGGCTTGCTGAAGCGCGCACGGCAAGAGGCGAGGGGCGGCGA
CTGGTGAGTACGCCAAAAATTTTGACTAGCGGAGGCTAGAAGGAGAGAGATGGGTGCGAGAGCGTCAGTA
TTAAGCGGGGGAGAATTAGATCGCGATGGGAAAAAATTCGGTTAAGGCCAGGGGGAAAGAAAAAATATAA
ATTAAAACATATAGTATGGGCAAGCAGGGAGCTAGAACGATTCGCAGTTAATCCTGGCCTGTTAGAAACA
TCAGAAGGCTGTAGACAAATACTGGGACAGCTACAACCATCCCTTCAGACAGGATCAGAAGAACTTAGAT
CATTATATAATACAGTAGCAACCCTCTATTGTGTGCATCAAAGGATAGAGATAAAAGACACCAAGGAAGC
TTTAGACAAGATAGAGGAAGAGCAAAACAAAAGTAAGACCACCGCACAGCAAGCGGCCGCTGATCTTCAG
ACCTGGAGGAGGAGATATGAGGGACAATTGGAGAAGTGAATTATATAAATATAAAGTAGTAAAAATTGAA
CCATTAGGAGTAGCACCCACCAAGGCAAAGAGAAGAGTGGTGCAGAGAGAAAAAAGAGCAGTGGGAATAG
GAGCTTTGTTCCTTGGGTTCTTGGGAGCAGCAGGAAGCACTATGGGCGCAGCGTCAATGACGCTGACGGT
ACAGGCCAGACAATTATTGTCTGGTATAGTGCAGCAGCAGAACAATTTGCTGAGGGCTATTGAGGCGCAA
CAGCATCTGTTGCAACTCACAGTCTGGGGCATCAAGCAGCTCCAGGCAAGAATCCTGGCTGTGGAAAGAT
ACCTAAAGGATCAACAGCTCCTGGGGATTTGGGGTTGCTCTGGAAAACTCATTTGCACCACTGCTGTGCC
TTGGAATGCTAGTTGGAGTAATAAATCTCTGGAACAGATTTGGAATCACACGACCTGGATGGAGTGGGAC
AGAGAAATTAACAATTACACAAGCTTAATACACTCCTTAATTGAAGAATCGCAAAACCAGCAAGAAAAGA
ATGAACAAGAATTATTGGAATTAGATAAATGGGCAAGTTTGTGGAATTGGTTTAACATAACAAATTGGCT
GTGGTATATAAAATTATTCATAATGATAGTAGGAGGCTTGGTAGGTTTAAGAATAGTTTTTGCTGTACTT
TCTATAGTGAATAGAGTTAGGCAGGGATATTCACCATTATCGTTTCAGACCCACCTCCCAACCCCGAGGG
GACCCGACAGGCCCGAAGGAATAGAAGAAGAAGGTGGAGAGAGAGACAGAGACAGATCCATTCGATTAGT
GAACGGATCGGCACTGCGTGCGCCAATTCTGCAGACAAATGGCAGTATTCATCCACAATTTTAAAAGAAA
AGGGGGGATTGGGGGGTACAGTGCAGGGGAAAGAATAGTAGACATAATAGCAACAGACATACAAACTAAA
GAATTACAAAAACAAATTACAAAAATTCAAAATTTTCGGGTTTATTACAGGGACAGCAGAGATCCAGTTT
GGTTAGATCTCGAGTTTACCACTCCCTATCAGTGATAGAGAAAAGTGAAAGTCGAGTTTACCACTCCCTA
TCAGTGATAGAGAAAAGTGAAAGTCGAGTTTACCACTCCCTATCAGTGATAGAGAAAAGTGAAAGTCGAG
TTTACCACTCCCTATCAGTGATAGAGAAAAGTGAAAGTCGAGTTTACCACTCCCTATCAGTGATAGAGAA
AAGTGAAAGTCGAGTTTACCACTCCCTATCAGTGATAGAGAAAAGTGAAAGTCGAGCTCGGTACCCGGGT
CGAGGTAGGCGTGTACGGTGGGAGGCCTATATAAGCAGAGCTCGTTTAGTGAACCGTCAGATCGCCTGGA
GACGCCATCCACGCTGTTTTGACCTCCATAGAAGACACCGGGACCGATCCAGCCTCCGCGGCCCCGAATT
CACCGGTTCTAGAGCTAGCATGGGGAGAAAAAAGATTCAGATTACGAGGATAATGGATGAGCGTAACAGA
CAGGTGACTTTTACGAAGAGGAAATTTGGATTGATGAAGAAGGCTTATGAGCTGAGCGTGCTGTGCGACT
GTGAGATTGCACTGATCATCTTCAACAGCACCAACAAGCTGTTCCAGTACGCCAGCACTGACATGGATAA
GGTGTTGCTCAAGTACACCGAGTACAACGAGCCGCACGAGAGCCGGACAAACTCAGACATTGTGGAGACA
TTGAGAAAGAAGGGCCTCAATGGCTGTGACAGCCCAGATCCCGATGCAGACGATTCAGTAGGTCACAGCC
CTGAGTCTGAGGACAAGTACAGGAAAATTAACGAAGATATTGATCTAATGATCAGCAGGCAAAGATTGTG
TGCTGTTCCACCTCCCAGCTTTGAGATGCCAGTTACCATCCCAGTGTCCAGCCATAACAGTTTGGTGTAC
AGCAATCCTGTCAGCACACTGGGAAACCCCAATCTTCTGCCACTGGCCCACCCGTCTCTGCAGAGGAATA
GTATGTCTCCTGGTGTAACACATAGACCTCCAAGTGCAGGTAACACAGGCGGTCTGATGGGCGGAGATCT
GACATCCGGTGCAGGCACCAGCGCAGGGAATGGATACGGCAACCCCCGGAACTCACCAGGCCTGCTGGTC
TCACCTGGTAACCTGAACAAGAATATACAAGCCAAATCTCCTCCCCCTATGAATCTAGGAATGAATAATC
GTAAGCCAGATCTCCGCGTTCTTATCCCACCTGGCAGCAAGAACACGATGCCATCAGTGAATCAAAGGAT
AAATAACTCCCAGTCGGCTCAGTCATTGGCTACCCCGGTGGTTTCCGTAGCAACTCCTACTTTACCAGGA
CAAGGAATGGGAGGATATCCATCAGCCATTTCAACAACATATGGTACTGAGTACTCTCTGAGTAGCGCAG
ATCTGTCATCTCTGTCTGGCTTCAACACTGCCAGTGCGCTCCACCTCGGCTCTGTAACTGGCTGGCAGCA
GCAGCACCTACATAACATGCCGCCATCTGCCCTCAGTCAGTTGGGAGACCGTACCACCACCCCTTCGAGA
TACCCACAACACACCACGCGCCACGAGGCGGGGAGGTCTCCTGTTGACAGCTTGAGCAGCTGTAGCAGTT
CCTACGATGGGAGCGACCGAGAGGATCACCGGAACGAATTCCACTCCCCCATTGGACTCACCAGACCTTC
GCCGGACGAAAGGGAAAGTCCTTCAGTCAAGCGCATGCGACTCTCTGAAGGATGGGCAACATGATTCGAA
GATATCAAGCTTATCGATAATCAACCTCTGGATTACAAAATTTGTGAAAGATTGACTGGTATTCTTAACT
ATGTTGCTCCTTTTACGCTATGTGGATACGCTGCTTTAATGCCTTTGTATCATGCTATTGCTTCCCGTAT
GGCTTTCATTTTCTCCTCCTTGTATAAATCCTGGTTGCTGTCTCTTTATGAGGAGTTGTGGCCCGTTGTC
AGGCAACGTGGCGTGGTGTGCACTGTGTTTGCTGACGCAACCCCCACTGGTTGGGGCATTGCCACCACCT
GTCAGCTCCTTTCCGGGACTTTCGCTTTCCCCCTCCCTATTGCCACGGCGGAACTCATCGCCGCCTGCCT
TGCCCGCTGCTGGACAGGGGCTCGGCTGTTGGGCACTGACAATTCCGTGGTGTTGTCGGGGAAATCATCG
TCCTTTCCTTGGCTGCTCGCCTGTGTTGCCACCTGGATTCTGCGCGGGACGTCCTTCTGCTACGTCCCTT
CGGCCCTCAATCCAGCGGACCTTCCTTCCCGCGGCCTGCTGCCGGCTCTGCGGCCTCTTCCGCGTCTTCG
CCTTCGCCCTCAGACGAGTCGGATCTCCCTTTGGGCCGCCTCCCCGCATCGATACCGTCGACCTCGAGAC
CTAGAAAAACATGGAGCAATCACAAGTAGCAATACAGCAGCTACCAATGCTGATTGTGCCTGGCTAGAAG
CACAAGAGGAGGAGGAGGTGGGTTTTCCAGTCACACCTCAGGTACCTTTAAGACCAATGACTTACAAGGC
AGCTGTAGATCTTAGCCACTTTTTAAAAGAAAAGGGGGGACTGGAAGGGCTAATTCACTCCCAACGAAGA
CAAGATATCCTTGATCTGTGGATCTACCACACACAAGGCTACTTCCCTGATTGGCAGAACTACACACCAG
GGCCAGGGATCAGATATCCACTGACCTTTGGATGGTGCTACAAGCTAGTACCAGTTGAGCAAGAGAAGGT
AGAAGAAGCCAATGAAGGAGAGAACACCCGCTTGTTACACCCTGTGAGCCTGCATGGGATGGATGACCCG
GAGAGAGAAGTATTAGAGTGGAGGTTTGACAGCCGCCTAGCATTTCATCACATGGCCCGAGAGCTGCATC
CGGACTGTACTGGGTCTCTCTGGTTAGACCAGATCTGAGCCTGGGAGCTCTCTGGCTAACTAGGGAACCC
ACTGCTTAAGCCTCAATAAAGCTTGCCTTGAGTGCTTCAAGTAGTGTGTGCCCGTCTGTTGTGTGACTCT
GGTAACTAGAGATCCCTCAGACCCTTTTAGTCAGTGTGGAAAATCTCTAGCAGGGCCCGTTTAAACCCGC
TGATCAGCCTCGACTGTGCCTTCTAGTTGCCAGCCATCTGTTGTTTGCCCCTCCCCCGTGCCTTCCTTGA
CCCTGGAAGGTGCCACTCCCACTGTCCTTTCCTAATAAAATGAGGAAATTGCATCGCATTGTCTGAGTAG
GTGTCATTCTATTCTGGGGGGTGGGGTGGGGCAGGACAGCAAGGGGGAGGATTGGGAAGACAATAGCAGG
CATGCTGGGGATGCGGTGGGCTCTATGGCTTCTGAGGCGGAAAGAACCAGCTGGGGCTCTAGGGGGTATC
CCC
[124 nt withheld, positions 5744-5867]
C
[91 nt withheld, positions 5869-5959]
A
[49 nt withheld, positions 5961-6009]
CCTTTGACGTTGGAGTCCACGTTCTTT
[37 nt withheld, positions 6037-6073]
ACCCTATCTCGGTCTATTCTTTTGATTTATAAGGGATTTTGCCGATTTCGGCCTATTGGTTAAAAAATGA
GCTGATTTAACAAAAATTTAACGCGAATTAATTCTGTGGAATGTGTGTCAGTTAGGGTGTGGAAAGTCCC
CAGGCTCCCCAGCAGGCAGAAGTATGCAAAGCATGCATCTCAATTAGTCAGCAACCAGGTGTGGAAAGTC
CCCAGGCTCCCCAGCAGGCAGAAGTATGCAAAGCATGCATCTCAATTAGTCAGCAACCATAGTCCCGCCC
CTAACTCCGCCCATCCCGCCCCTAACTCCGCCCAGTTCCGCCCATTCTCCGCCCCATGGCTGACTAATTT
TTTTTATTTATGCAGAGGCCGAGGCCGCCTCTGCCTCTGAGCTATTCCAGAAGTAGTGAGGAGGCTTTTT
TGGAGGCCTAGGCTTTTGCAAAAAGCTCCCGGGAGCTTGTATATCCATTTTCGGATCTGATCAGCACGTG
TTGACAATTAATCATCGGCATAGTATATCGGCATAGTATAATACGACAAGGTGAGGAACTAAACCATGGC
CAAGTTGACCAGTGCCGTTCCGGTGCTCACCGCGCGCGACGTCGCCGGAGCGGTCGAGTTCTGGACCGAC
CGGCTCGGGTTCTCCCGGGACTTCGTGGAGGACGACTTCGCCGGTGTGGTCCGGGACGACGTGACCCTGT
TCATCAGCGCGGTCCAGGACCAGGTGGTGCCGGACAACACCCTGGCCTGGGTGTGGGTGCGCGGCCTGGA
CGAGCTGTACGCCGAGTGGTCGGAGGTCGTGTCCACGAACTTCCGGGACGCCTCCGGGCCGGCCATGACC
GAGATCGGCGAGCAGCCGTGGGGGCGGGAGTTCGCCCTGCGCGACCCGGCCGGCAACTGCGTGCACTTCG
TGGCCGAGGAGCAGGACTGACACGTGCTACGAGATTTCGATTCCACCGCCGCCTTCTATGAAAGGTTGGG
CTTCGGAATCGTTTTCCGGGACGCCGGCTGGATGATCCTCCAGCGCGGGGATCTCATGCTGGAGTTCTTC
GCCCACCCCAACTTGTTTATTGCAGCTTATAATGGTTACAAATAAAGCAATAGCATCACAAATTTCACAA
ATAAAGCATTTTTTTCACTGCATTCTAGTTGTGGTTTGTCCAAACTCATCAATGTATCTTATCATGTCTG
TATACCGTCGACCTCTAGCTAGAGCTTGGCGTAATCATGGTCATAGCTGTTTCCTGTGTGAAATTGTTAT
CCGCTCACAATTCCACACAACATACGAGCCGGAAGCATAAAGTGTAAAGCCTGGGGTGCCTAATGAGTGA
GCTAACTCACATTAATTGCGTTGCGCTCACTGCCCGCTTTCCAGTCGGGAAACCTGTCGTGCCAGCTGCA
TTAATGAATCGGCCAACGCGCGGGGAGAGGCGGTTTGCGTATTGGGCGCTCTTCCGCTTCCTCGCTCACT
GACTCGCTGCGCTCGGTCGTTCGGCTGCGGCGAGCGGTATCAGCTCACTCAAAGGCGGTAATACGGTTAT
CCACAGAATCAGGGGATAACGCAGGAAAGAACATGTGAGCAAAAGGCCAGCAAAAGGCCAGGAACCGTAA
AAAGGCCGCGTTGCTGGCGTTTTTCCATAGGCTCCGCCCCCCTGACGAGCATCACAAAAATCGACGCTCA
AGTCAGAGGTGGCGAAACCCGACAGGACTATAAAGATACCAGGCGTTTCCCCCTGGAAGCTCCCTCGTGC
GCTCTCCTGTTCCGACCCTGCCGCTTACCGGATACCTGTCCGCCTTTCTCCCTTCGGGAAGCGTGGCGCT
TTCTCATAGCTCACGCTGTAGGTATCTCAGTTCGGTGTAGGTCGTTCGCTCCAAGCTGGGCTGTGTGCAC
GAACCCCCCGTTCAGCCCGACCGCTGCGCCTTATCCGGTAACTATCGTCTTGAGTCCAACCCGGTAAGAC
ACGACTTATCGCCACTGGCAGCAGCCACTGGTAACAGGATTAGCAGAGCGAGGTATGTAGGCGGTGCTAC
AGAGTTCTTGAAGTGGTGGCCTAACTACGGCTACACTAGAAGAACAGTATTTGGTATCTGCGCTCTGCTG
AAGCCAGTTACCTTCGGAAAAAGAGTTGGTAGCTCTTGATCCGGCAAACAAACCACCGCTGGTAGCGGTG
GTTTTTTTGTTTGCAAGCAGCAGATTACGCGCAGAAAAAAAGGATCTCAAGAAGATCCTTTGATCTTTTC
TACGGGGTCTGACGCTCAGTGGAACGAAAACTCACGTTAAGGGATTTTGGTCATGAGATTATCAAAAAGG
ATCTTCACCTAGATCCTTTTAAATTAAAAATGAAGTTTTAAATCAATCTAAAGTATATATGAGTAAACTT
GGTCTGACAGTTACCAATGCTTAATCAGTGAGGCACCTATCTCAGCGATCTGTCTATTTCGTTCATCCAT
AGTTGCCTGACTCCCCGTCGTGTAGATAACTACGATACGGGAGGGCTTACCATCTGGCCCCAGTGCTGCA
ATGATACCGCGAGACCCACGCTCACCGGCTCCAGATTTATCAGCAATAAACCAGCCAGCCGGAAGGGCCG
AGCGCAGAAGTGGTCCTGCAACTTTATCCGCCTCCATCCAGTCTATTAATTGTTGCCGGGAAGCTAGAGT
AAGTAGTTCGCCAGTTAATAGTTTGCGCAACGTTGTTGCCATTGCTACAGGCATCGTGGTGTCACGCTCG
TCGTTTGGTATGGCTTCATTCAGCTCCGGTTCCCAACGATCAAGGCGAGTTACATGATCCCCCATGTTGT
GCAAAAAAGCGGTTAGCTCCTTCGGTCCTCCGATCGTTGTCAGAAGTAAGTTGGCCGCAGTGTTATCACT
CATGGTTATGGCAGCACTGCATAATTCTCTTACTGTCATGCCATCCGTAAGATGCTTTTCTGTGACTGGT
GAGTACTCAACCAAGTCATTCTGAGAATAGTGTATGCGGCGACCGAGTTGCTCTTGCCCGGCGTCAATAC
GGGATAATACCGCGCCACATAGCAGAACTTTAAAAGTGCTCATCATTGGAAAACGTTCTTCGGGGCGAAA
ACTCTCAAGGATCTTACCGCTGTTGAGATCCAGTTCGATGTAACCCACTCGTGCACCCAACTGATCTTCA
GCATCTTTTACTTTCACCAGCGTTTCTGGGTGAGCAAAAACAGGAAGGCAAAATGCCGCAAAAAAGGGAA
TAAGGGCGACACGGAAATGTTGAATACTCATACTCTTCCTTTTTCAATATTATTGAAGCATTTATCAGGG
TTATTGTCTCATGAGCGGATACATATTTGAATGTATTTAGAAAAATAAACAAATAGGGGTTCCGCGCACA
TTTCCCCGAAAAGTGCCACCTGACGTCGACGGATCGGGAGATCTCCCGATCCCCTATGGTGCACTCTCAG
TACAATCTGCTCTGATGCCGCATAGTTAAGCCAGTATCTGCTCCCTGCTTGTGTGTTGGAGGTCGCTGAG
TAGTGCGCGAGCAAAATTTAAGCTACAACAAGGCAAGGCTTGACCGACAATTGCATGAAGAATCTGCTTA
GGGTTAGGCGTTTTGCGCTGCTTCG
